Addgene plasmid #30156: pENTR APLP1 shRNA 1
Depositing lab: Dennis Selkoe & Tracy Young-Pearse. Depositing organization: Brigham and Women's Hospital. Publication: Secreted APP regulates the function of full-length APP in neurite outgrowth through interaction with integrin beta1. Young-Pearse TL, Chen AC, Chang R, Marquez C, Selkoe DJ. Neural Dev. 2008 Jun 23;3:15. doi: 10.1186/1749-8104-3-15. PubMed 18573216.
Backbone
  Vector backbone: pENTR
  Backbone manufacturer: Invitrogen
  Backbone size w/o insert (bp): 2700
  Vector type: Mammalian Expression
Growth in bacteria
  Bacterial resistance: Kanamycin, 50 μg/mL
  Growth temperature: 37°C
  Growth strain: DH5alpha
  Copy number: High Copy
Gene/Insert
  Gene/Insert name: APLP1 shRNA 1
  Insert size (bp): 50
  Cloning method: Restriction Enzyme
  Sequencing primers: 5′ n/a
Terms and licenses: Academic/Nonprofit Terms; Industry Terms: Not Available to Industry
Depositor comments: cgtaggatgcgccagattaa best
How to cite: pENTR APLP1 shRNA 1 was a gift from Dennis Selkoe & Tracy Young-Pearse (Addgene plasmid # 30156 ; http://n2t.net/addgene:30156 ; RRID:Addgene_30156)
