[The description below was written by a language model from this plasmid's Addgene catalogue record.]
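Description:
pENTR APLP1 shRNA 1 is a small hairpin RNA construct built in an Invitrogen pENTR backbone of about 2.7 kb and catalogued as a mammalian expression vector. It is maintained in standard E. coli cloning strains as a high-copy plasmid under kanamycin selection. pENTR plasmids are Gateway entry vectors, in which the cloned cassette is normally flanked by attL recombination sites so that it can be moved by LR recombination into destination vectors such as viral or other expression backbones. However, no feature table accompanies this entry, so the att sites and the origin of replication are not documented here.

The payload is a roughly 50 bp insert, introduced by restriction enzyme cloning, that encodes a short hairpin RNA directed against APLP1 (amyloid precursor-like protein 1, a member of the APP family). Once transcribed in mammalian cells, such a hairpin is processed by the RNA interference machinery into a small interfering RNA that reduces the target transcript. The record does not state which promoter drives the hairpin. shRNA entry vectors of this type commonly use an RNA polymerase III promoter such as U6, but that cannot be confirmed from the fields given. The species of the APLP1 target is also not recorded, and no reporter or mammalian selection marker is listed. A depositor comment gives the target sequence and marks this hairpin as "best", suggesting it was the most effective of a numbered series.

The associated publication concerns how secreted APP regulates full-length APP function in neurite outgrowth through integrin beta1. This is consistent with the plasmid being used to knock down APLP1 when studying APP family members in neuronal cells.
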