>Addgene plasmid #30156 | pENTR APLP1 shRNA 1 | addgene partial sequence | sequence record 35901 | M13pUC-fwd 5'-CCCAGTCACGACGTTGTAAAACG-3'
AATAATGATTTTATTTTGACTGATAGTGACCTGTTCGTTGCAACAAATTGATGAGCAATGCTTTTTTATA
ATGCCAACTTTGTACAAAAAAGCAGGCTTTAAAGGAACCAATTCAGTCGACTGGATCCGGTACCAAGGTC
GGGCAGGAAGAGGGCCTATTTCCCATGATTCCTTCATATTTGCATATACGATACAAGGCTGTTAGAGAGA
TAATTAGAATTAATTTGACTGTAAACACAAAGATATTAGTACAAAATACGTGACGTAGAAAGTAATAATT
TCTTGGGTAGTTTGCAGTTTTAAAATTATGTTTTAAAATGGACTATCATATGCTTACCGTAACTTGAAAG
TATTTCGATTTCTTGGCTTTATATATCTTGTGGAAAGGACGAAACACCGCGTAGGATGCGCCAGATTAAC
GAATTAATCTGGCGCATCCTACGCTTTTTTCTAGACCCAGCTTTCTTGTACAAAGTTGGCATTATAAGAA
AGCATTGCTTATCANTTTGTTGCAACGAACAGGTCACTATCAGTCAAAATAAAATCATTATTTGCCATCC
AGCTGATATCCCCTATAGTGAGTCGTATTACATGGTCATAGCTGTTTCCTGGCAGCTCTGGCCCGTGTCT
CAAAATCTCTGATGTTACATTGCACAAGATAAAAATATATCATCATGAACAATAAAACTGTCTGCTTACA
TAAACAGTAATACAAGGGGTGTTATGAGCCATATTCAACGGGAAACGTCGAGGCCGCGATTAAATTCCAA
CATGGATGCTGATTTATATGGGTATAAATGGGCTCGCGATAATGTCGGGCAATCAGGTGCGACAATCTAT
CGCTTGTATGGGAAGCCCGATGC
